>Addgene plasmid #242149 | pDest_PANCEd_AraC_sd2_R2_C1 | addgene full sequence | sequence record 484659 | Addgene NGS Result
AACGCCAGCAACGCGGCCTTTTTACGGTTCCTGGCCTTTTGCTGGCCTTTTGCTCACATGTTCTTTCCTG
CGTTATCCCCTGATTCTGTGGATAACCGTATTACCGCCTTTGAGTGAGCTGATACCGCTCGCCGCAGCCG
AACGACCGAGCGCAGCGAGTCAGTGAGCGAGGAAGCGGAAGAGCGCCACGGTGATTCATTCTGCTAACCA
GTAAGGCAACCCCGCCAGCCTAGCCGGGTCCTCAACGACAGGAGCACGATCATGCTAGTCATGCCCCGCG
CCCACCGGAAGGAGCTGACTGGGTTGAAGGCTCTCAAGGGCATCGGTCGAGATCCCGGTGCCTAATGAGT
GAGCTAACTTACATTAATTGCGTTGCGCTCACTGCCCGCTTTCCAGTCGGGAAACCTGTCGTGCCAGCTG
CATTAATGAATCGGCCAACGCGCGGGGAGAGGCGGTTTGCGTATTGGGCGCCAGGGTGGTTTTTCTTTTC
ACCAGTGACACGGGCAACAGCTGATTGCCCTTCACCGCCTGGCCCTGAGAGAGTTGCAGCAAGCGGTCCA
CGCTGGTTTGCCCCAGCAGGCGAAAATCCTGTTTGATGGTGGTTAACGGCGGGATATAACATGAGCTGTC
TTCGGTATCGTCGTATCCCACTACCGAGATATCCGCACCAACGCGCAGCCCGGACTCGGTAATGGCGCGC
ATTGCGCCCAGCGCCATCTGATCGTTGGCAACCAGCATCGCAGTGGGAACGATACCCTCATTCAGCATTT
GCATGGTTTGTTGAAAACCGGACATGGCACTCCAGTCGCCTTCCCGTTCCGCTATCGGCTGAATTTGATT
GCGAGTGAGATATTTATGCCAGCCAGCCAGACGCAGACGCGCCGAGACAGAACTTAATGGGCCCGCTAAC
AGCGCGATTTGCTGGTGACCCAATGCGACCAGATGCTCCACGCCCAGTCGCGTACCGTCTTCATGGGAGA
AAATAATACTGTTGATGGGTGTCTGGTCAGAGACATCAAGAAATAACGCCGGAACATTAGTGCAGGCAGC
TTCCACAGCAATGGCATCCTGGTCATCCAGCGGATAGTTAATGATCAGCCCACTGACGCGTTGCGCGAGA
AGATTGTGCACCGCCGCTTTACAGGCTTCGACGCCGCTTCGTTCTACCATCGACACCACCACGCTGGCAC
CCAGTTGATCGGCGCGAGATTTAATCGCCGCGACAATTTGCGACGGCGCGTGCAGGGCCAGACTGGAGGT
GGCAACGCCAATCAGCAACGACTGTTTGCCCGCCAGTTGTTGTGCCACGCGGTTGGGAATGTAATTCAGC
TCCGCCATCGCCGCTTCCACTTTTTCCCGCGTTTTCGCAGAAACGTGGCTGGCCTGGTTCACCACGCGGG
AAACGGTCTGATAAGAGACACCGGCATACTCTGCGACATCGTATAACGTTACTGGTTTCACATTCACCAC
CCTGAATTGACTCTCTTCCGGGCGCTATCATGCCATACCGCGAAAGGTTTTGCGCCATTCGATGGTGTCC
GGGATCTCGACGCTCTCCCTTATGCGACTCCGATCCCGCAAATTTGACAATTAATCATCCGGCTCGTATA
ATGTGTGGAATTGTGAGCGGATAACAATTGGAGTAAAAAAAAAGGAAAATGTCCGCGAAAGCGCAGAACG
ATCCGCTGCTGCCGGGCTATAGCTTTAACGCACATCTGGTGGCGGGCCTGACCCCGATTGAAGCGAACGG
CTATCTGGATTTTTTTATTGATCGCCCGCTGGGCATGAAAGGCTATATTCTGAACCTGACCATTCGCGGC
CAGGGCGTGGTGAAAAACCAGGGCCGCGAATTTGTGTGCCGCCCGGGCGATATTCTGCTGTTTCCGCCGG
GCGAAATTCATCATTATGGCCGCCATCCGGAAGCGCGAGAATGGTATCATCAGTGGGTGTATTTTCGCCC
GCGCGCGTATTGGCATGAATGGCTGAACTGGCCGAGCATTTTTGCGAACACCGGCTTTTTTCGCCCGGAT
GAAGCGCATCAGCCGCATTTTAGCGATCTGTTTGGCCAGATTATTAACGCGGGCCAGGGCGAAGGCCTCT
ATAGCGAACTGCTGACAATTAACCTGCTGGAACAGCTGCTGCTGCGCCGCATGGAAGCGATTAACGAAAG
CCTGCATCCGCCGATGGATAACCGCGTGCGCGAAGCGTGCCAGTATATTAGCGATCATCTGGCGGATAGC
AACTTTGATATTGCGAGCGTGGCGCAGCATGTGTGCCTGAGCCCTAGCCGCCTGAGCCATCTGTTTCGCC
AGCAGCTGGGCATTAGCGTGCTGAGCTGGCGCGAAGATCAGCGCATTAGCCAGGCGAAACTGCTGCTGAG
CACCACCCGCATGCCGATTGCGACCGTGGGCCTCAACGTGGGCTTTGATGATCAGCTGTATTTTAGCCGC
GTGTTTAAAAAATGCACCGGCGCGAGCCCGAGCGAATTTCGCGCGGGCTGCGAAGAAAAAGTGAACGATG
TGGCGGTGAAACTGAGCGGGTAAGGCTAATGGAGATTTTCAACATGGGCGAGAAGATTTTCAGCCTGATA
CAGATTAAATCAGAACGCAGAAGCGGTCTGATAAAACAGAATTTGCCTGGCGGCAGTAGCGCGGTGGTCC
CACCTGACCCCATGCCGAACTCAGAAGTGAAACGCCGTAGCGCCGATGGTAGTGTGGGGTATCCCCATGC
GAGAGTAGGGAACTGCCAGGCATCAAATAAAACGAAAGGCTCAGTCGAAAGACTGGGCCTTTCGTTTTAT
CTGTTGTTTGTCGGTGAACGCTCTCCTGAGTAGGACAAATCCGCCGGGAGCGGATTTGAACGTTGCGAAG
CAACGGCCCGGAGGGTGGCGGGCAGGACGCCCGCCATAAACTGCCAGGCATCAAATTAAGCAGAAGGCCA
TCCTGACGGATGGCCTTTTCTGAAAGGAGGAACTATATATTCTCACCAATAAAAAACGCCCGGCGGCAAC
CGAGCGTTCTGAACAAATCCAGATGGAGTTCTGAGGTCATTACTGGATCTATCAACAGGAGTCCAAGCGA
GCTCGATATCAAATTACGCCCCGCCCTGCCACTCATCGCAGTACTGTTGTAATTCATTAAGCATTCTGCC
GACATGGAAGCCATCACAAACGGCATGATGAACCTGAATCGCCAGCGGCATCAGCACCTTGTCGCCTTGC
GTATAATATTTGCCCATGGTGAAAACGGGGGCGAAGAAGTTGTCCATATTGGCCACGTTTAAATCAAAAC
TGGTGAAACTCACCCAGGGATTGGCTGAAACGAAAAACATATTCTCAATAAACCCTTTAGGGAAATAGGC
CAGGTTTTCACCGTAACACGCCACATCTTGCGAATATATGTGTAGAAACTGCCGGAAATCGTCGTGGTAT
TCACTCAAGAGCGATGAAAACGTTTCAGTTTGCTCATGGAAAACGGTGTAACAAGGGTGAACACTATCCC
ATATCACCAGCTCACCGTCTTTCATTGCCATACGAAATTCCGGATGAGCATTCATCAGGCGGGCAAGAAT
GTGAATAAAGGCCGGATAAAACTTGTGCTTATTTTTCTTTACGGTCTTTAAAAAGGCCGTAATATCCAGC
TGAACGGTCTGGTTATAGGTACATTGAGCAACTGACTGAAATGCCTCAAAATGTTCTTTACGATGCCATT
GGGATATATCAACGGTGGTATATCCAGTGATTTTTTTCTCCATTTTAGCTTCCTTAGCTCCTGAAAATCT
CGATAACTAAAAAAATACGCCCGGTAGTGATCTTATTTCATTATGGTGAAAGTTGGAACCTCTTACGTGC
CGATCAACAGTTTTATTGTTCATGACCAAAATCCCTTAACGTGAGTTTTCGTTCCACTGAGCGTCAGACC
CCGTAGAAAAGATCAAAGGATCTTCTTGAGATCCTTTTTTTCTGCGCGTAATCTGCTGCTTGCAAACAAA
AAAACCACCGCTACCAGCGGTGGTTTGTTTGCCGGATCAAGAGCTACCAACTCTTTTTCCGAAGGTAACT
GGCTTCAGCAGAGCGCAGATACCAAATACTGTCCTTCTAGTGTAGCCGTAGTTAGGCCACCACTTCAAGA
ACTCTGTAGCACCGCCTACATACCTCGCTCTGCTAATCCTGTTACCAGTGGCTGCTGCCAGTGGCGATAA
GTCGTGTCTTACCGGGTTGGACTCAAGACGATAGTTACCGGATAAGGCGCAGCGGTCGGGCTGAACGGGG
GGTTCGTGCACACAGCCCAGCTTGGAGCGAACGACCTACACCGAACTGAGATACCTACAGCGTGAGCTAT
GAGAAAGCGCCACGCTTCCCGAAGGGAGAAAGGCGGACAGGTATCCGGTAAGCGGCAGGGTCGGAACAGG
AGAGCGCACGAGGGAGCTTCCAGGGGGAAACGCCTGGTATCTTTATAGTCCTGTCGGGTTTCGCCACCTC
TGACTTGAGCGTCGATTTTTGTGATGCTCGTCAGGGGGGCGGAGCCTATGGAAA
Features (pLannotate 1.2.2; 15 found; start..end, strand, type, name):
     48..181     +  rep_origin     RSF ori (fragment): Plasmids containing the RSF 1030 origin of replication can be propagated in E. coli cells that contain additional plasmids with compatible origins.
    266..330     -  CDS            TcR (fragment): tetracycline efflux protein; tet; confers resistance to tetracycline
    345..366     -  protein_bind   CAP binding site: CAP binding activates transcription in the presence of cAMP. E. coli catabolite activator protein
    379..1461    -  CDS            lacI: lac repressor; lacI; The lac repressor binds to the lac operator to inhibit transcription in E. coli. This inhibition can be relieved by adding lactose or isopropyl-β-D-thiogalactopyranoside (IPTG).
   1462..1539    -  promoter       lacI promoter: lacI
   1584..1613    +  promoter       trc promoter: strong E. coli promoter; hybrid between the trp and lac UV5 promoters
   1621..1637    +  protein_bind   lac operator: The lac repressor binds to the lac operator to inhibit transcription in E. coli. This inhibition can be relieved by adding lactose or isopropyl-β-D-thiogalactopyranoside (IPTG). lac repressor encoded by lacI
   1665..2537    +  CDS            araC: ARAC_ECOLI - Experimental evidence at protein level: Swiss-Prot protein existence level 1. Transcription factor that regulates the expression of several genes involved in the transport and metabolism of L-arabinose (PubMed:4362626, PubMed:328165, PubMed:6251457, PubMed:2962192, PubMed:6319708, PubMed:2231717, PubMed:1447222). Functions both as a positive and a negative regulator (PubMed:328165, PubMed:6251457). In the presence of arabinose, activates the expression of the araBAD, araE, araFGH and araJ promoters (PubMed:4362626, PubMed:328165, PubMed:6251457, PubMed:2962192, PubMed:6319708, Pub
   2635..2750    +  ncRNA          5S rRNA: Accession: RF00001 - 5S ribosomal RNA
   2754..2840    +  terminator     rrnB T1 terminator: Escherichia coli rrnB; transcription terminator T1 from the E. coli rrnB gene
   2932..2959    +  terminator     rrnB T2 terminator: transcription terminator T2 from the E. coli rrnB gene
   2979..3073    -  terminator     lambda t0 terminator: transcription terminator from phage lambda
   3094..3753    -  CDS            CmR: chloramphenicol acetyltransferase; cat; confers resistance to chloramphenicol
   3754..3856    -  promoter       cat promoter: promoter of the E. coli cat gene encoding chloramphenicol acetyltransferase
   3946..4534    +  rep_origin     ori: high-copy-number ColE1/pMB1/pBR322/pUC origin of replication
