[The description below was written by a language model from this plasmid's Addgene catalogue record and pLannotate feature annotations shown in this document.]
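Description:
pDest_PANCEd_AraC_sd2_R2_C1 is a 4.5 kb bacterial expression plasmid built on a pDest backbone by Golden Gate assembly and intended for use in E. coli. It replicates from a high-copy ColE1/pUC-type origin and is selected with chloramphenicol through a cat promoter-driven chloramphenicol acetyltransferase gene that is followed by a lambda t0 terminator. The annotation also picks up a short RSF origin fragment and a small tetracycline-resistance fragment. Both appear to be non-functional remnants of backbone construction rather than working elements.

The payload is a variant of the E. coli arabinose-responsive transcription factor AraC, recorded as a synthetic insert carrying the substitutions E3K, R146L, A152T and R251L. The name and stated purpose identify it as a round 2 ("R2") variant obtained by phage-assisted non-continuous evolution (PANCE), with "sd2" presumably denoting the ribosome-binding (Shine-Dalgarno) variant used, although the record does not define this term. The coding sequence sits downstream of a trc promoter with a lac operator and is terminated by the rrnB region (5S rRNA segment plus the T1 and T2 terminators). A divergently oriented lacI gene under its own promoter supplies lac repressor from the same plasmid, so AraC expression is kept off until it is relieved by IPTG or lactose.

The associated work concerns phage-assisted evolution of allosteric protein switches. The plasmid therefore most likely serves to express this individual evolved AraC clone at controlled levels for characterisation in bacteria. The record does not include a reporter or an AraC-responsive promoter on this construct, so any readout would have to be supplied separately.
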