Addgene plasmid #242149: pDest_PANCEd_AraC_sd2_R2_C1
Purpose: Expression Plasmid containing a LacI repressed sd2 AraC R2 PANCE variant cassette
Depositing lab: Dominik Niopek. Depositing organization: Universitaet Heidelberg. Publication: Phage-assisted evolution of allosteric protein switches. Southern NT, von Bachmann A, Hovsepyan A, Griebl M, Wolf B, Lemmen N, Kroell AS, Westermann S, Mathony J, Niopek D. Nat Commun. 2026 Apr 14;17(1):3498. doi: 10.1038/s41467-026-71717-0. PubMed 41980963.
Backbone
  Vector backbone: pDest
  Vector type: Bacterial Expression
Growth in bacteria
  Bacterial resistance: Chloramphenicol, 25 μg/mL
  Growth temperature: 37°C
  Growth strain: DH5alpha
  Copy number: High Copy
Gene/Insert
  Gene/Insert name: AraC R2
  Species: Synthetic
  Mutation: E3K, R146L, A152T, R251L
  Cloning method: Golden Gate
Terms and licenses: Academic/Nonprofit Terms; Industry Terms: Not Available to Industry
Depositor comments: Please visit https://doi.org/10.1101/2025.06.12.659331 for bioRxiv preprint.
How to cite: pDest_PANCEd_AraC_sd2_R2_C1 was a gift from Dominik Niopek (Addgene plasmid # 242149 ; http://n2t.net/addgene:242149 ; RRID:Addgene_242149)
